>Addgene plasmid #208874 | pFastBac-Dual-GST-TEV-SINTBAD-mCherry | addgene full sequence | sequence record 418250 | Addgene NGS Result
TTCTCTGTCACAGAATGAAAATTTTTCTGTCATCTCTTCGTTATTAATGTTTGTAATTGACTGAATATCA
ACGCTTATTTGCAGCCTGAATGGCGAATGGG
[124 nt withheld, positions 102-225]
C
[91 nt withheld, positions 227-317]
A
[49 nt withheld, positions 319-367]
CCTTTGACGTTGGAGTCCACGTTCTT
[37 nt withheld, positions 394-430]
ACCCTATCTCGGTCTATTCTTTTGATTTATAAGGGATTTTGCCGATTTCGGCCTATTGGTTAAAAAATGA
GCTGATTTAACAAAAATTTAACGCGAATTTTAACAAAATATTAACGCTTACAATTTAGGTGGCACTTTTC
GGGGAAATGTGCGCGGAACCCCTATTTGTTTATTTTTCTAAATACATTCAAATATGTATCCGCTCATGAG
ACAATAACCCTGATAAATGCTTCAATAATATTGAAAAAGGAAGAGTATGAGTATTCAACATTTCCGTGTC
GCCCTTATTCCCTTTTTTGCGGCATTTTGCCTTCCTGTTTTTGCTCACCCAGAAACGCTGGTGAAAGTAA
AAGATGCTGAAGATCAGTTGGGTGCACGAGTGGGTTACATCGAACTGGATCTCAACAGCGGTAAGATCCT
TGAGAGTTTTCGCCCCGAAGAACGTTTTCCAATGATGAGCACTTTTAAAGTTCTGCTATGTGGCGCGGTA
TTATCCCGTATTGACGCCGGGCAAGAGCAACTCGGTCGCCGCATACACTATTCTCAGAATGACTTGGTTG
AGTACTCACCAGTCACAGAAAAGCATCTTACGGATGGCATGACAGTAAGAGAATTATGCAGTGCTGCCAT
AACCATGAGTGATAACACTGCGGCCAACTTACTTCTGACAACGATCGGAGGACCGAAGGAGCTAACCGCT
TTTTTGCACAACATGGGGGATCATGTAACTCGCCTTGATCGTTGGGAACCGGAGCTGAATGAAGCCATAC
CAAACGACGAGCGTGACACCACGATGCCTGTAGCAATGGCAACAACGTTGCGCAAACTATTAACTGGCGA
ACTACTTACTCTAGCTTCCCGGCAACAATTAATAGACTGGATGGAGGCGGATAAAGTTGCAGGACCACTT
CTGCGCTCGGCCCTTCCGGCTGGCTGGTTTATTGCTGATAAATCTGGAGCCGGTGAGCGTGGGTCTCGCG
GTATCATTGCAGCACTGGGGCCAGATGGTAAGCCCTCCCGTATCGTAGTTATCTACACGACGGGGAGTCA
GGCAACTATGGATGAACGAAATAGACAGATCGCTGAGATAGGTGCCTCACTGATTAAGCATTGGTAACTG
TCAGACCAAGTTTACTCATATATACTTTAGATTGATTTAAAACTTCATTTTTAATTTAAAAGGATCTAGG
TGAAGATCCTTTTTGATAATCTCATGACCAAAATCCCTTAACGTGAGTTTTCGTTCCACTGAGCGTCAGA
CCCCGTAGAAAAGATCAAAGGATCTTCTTGAGATCCTTTTTTTCTGCGCGTAATCTGCTGCTTGCAAACA
AAAAAACCACCGCTACCAGCGGTGGTTTGTTTGCCGGATCAAGAGCTACCAACTCTTTTTCCGAAGGTAA
CTGGCTTCAGCAGAGCGCAGATACCAAATACTGTTCTTCTAGTGTAGCCGTAGTTAGGCCACCACTTCAA
GAACTCTGTAGCACCGCCTACATACCTCGCTCTGCTAATCCTGTTACCAGTGGCTGCTGCCAGTGGCGAT
AAGTCGTGTCTTACCGGGTTGGACTCAAGACGATAGTTACCGGATAAGGCGCAGCGGTCGGGCTGAACGG
GGGGTTCGTGCACACAGCCCAGCTTGGAGCGAACGACCTACACCGAACTGAGATACCTACAGCGTGAGCT
ATGAGAAAGCGCCACGCTTCCCGAAGGGAGAAAGGCGGACAGGTATCCGGTAAGCGGCAGGGTCGGAACA
GGAGAGCGCACGAGGGAGCTTCCAGGGGGAAACGCCTGGTATCTTTATAGTCCTGTCGGGTTTCGCCACC
TCTGACTTGAGCGTCGATTTTTGTGATGCTCGTCAGGGGGGCGGAGCCTATGGAAAAACGCCAGCAACGC
GGCCTTTTTACGGTTCCTGGCCTTTTGCTGGCCTTTTGCTCACATGTTCTTTCCTGCGTTATCCCCTGAT
TCTGTGGATAACCGTATTACCGCCTTTGAGTGAGCTGATACCGCTCGCCGCAGCCGAACGACCGAGCGCA
GCGAGTCAGTGAGCGAGGAAGCGGAAGAGCGCCTGATGCGGTATTTTCTCCTTACGCATCTGTGCGGTAT
TTCACACCGCATAGACCAGCCGCGTAACCTGGCAAAATCGGTTACGGTTGAGTAATAAATGGATGCCCTG
CGTAAGCGGGTGTGGGCGGACAATAAAGTCTTAAACTGAACAAAATAGATCTAAACTATGACAATAAAGT
CTTAAACTAGACAGAATAGTTGTAAACTGAAATCAGTCCAGTTATGCTGTGAAAAAGCATACTGGACTTT
TGTTATGGCTAAAGCAAACTCTTCATTTTCTGAAGTGCAAATTGCCCGTCGTATTAAAGAGGGGCGTGGC
CAAGGGCATGGTAAAGACTATATTCGCGGCGTTGTGACAATTTACCGAACAACTCCGCGGCCGGGAAGCC
GATCTCGGCTTGAACGAATTGTTAGGTGGCGGTACTTGGGTCGATATCAAAGTGCATCACTTCTTCCCGT
ATGCCCAACTTTGTATAGAGAGCCACTGCGGGATCGTCACCGTAATCTGCTTGCACGTAGATCACATAAG
CACCAAGCGCGTTGGCCTCATGCTTGAGGAGATTGATGAGCGCGGTGGCAATGCCCTGCCTCCGGTGCTC
GCCGGAGACTGCGAGATCATAGATATAGATCTCACTACGCGGCTGCTCAAACTTGGGCAGAACGTAAGCC
GCGAGAGCGCCAACAACCGCTTCTTGGTCGAAGGCAGCAAGCGCGATGAATGTCTTACTACGGAGCAAGT
TCCCGAGGTAATCGGAGTCCGGCTGATGTTGGGAGTAGGTGGCTACGTCTCCGAACTCACGACCGAAAAG
ATCAAGAGCAGCCCGCATGGATTTGACTTGGTCAGGGCCGAGCCTACATGTGCGAATGATGCCCATACTT
GAGCCACCTAACTTTGTTTTAGGGCGACTGCCCTGCTGCGTAACATCGTTGCTGCTGCGTAACATCGTTG
CTGCTCCATAACATCAAACATCGACCCACGGCGTAACGCGCTTGCTGCTTGGATGCCCGAGGCATAGACT
GTACAAAAAAACAGTCATAACAAGCCATGAAAACCGCCACTGCGCCGTTACCACCGCTGCGTTCGGTCAA
GGTTCTGGACCAGTTGCGTGAGCGCATACGCTACTTGCATTACAGTTTACGAACCGAACAGGCTTATGTC
AACTGGGTTCGTGCCTTCATCCGTTTCCACGGTGTGCGTCACCCGGCAACCTTGGGCAGCAGCGAAGTCG
AGGCATTTCTGTCCTGGCTGGCGAACGAGCGCAAGGTTTCGGTCTCCACGCATCGTCAGGCATTGGCGGC
CTTGCTGTTCTTCTACGGCAAGGTGCTGTGCACGGATCTGCCCTTGCTTCAGGAGATCGGTAGACCTCGG
CCGTCGCGGCGCTTGCCGGTGGTGCTGACCCCGGATGAAGTGGTTCGCATCCTCGGTTTTCTGGAAGGCG
AGCATCGTTTGTTCGCCCAGGACTCTAGCTATAGTTCTAGTGGTTGGCTACGTACCCGTAGTGGCTATGG
CAGGGCTTGCCGCCCCGACGTTGGCTGCGAGCCCTGGGCCTTCACCCGAACTTGGGGGTTGGGGTGGGGA
AAAGGAAGAAACGCGGGCGTATTGGTCCCAATGGGGTCTCGGTGGGGTATCGACAGAGTGCCAGCCCTGG
GACCGAACCCCGCGTTTATGAACAAACGACCCAACACCCGTGCGTTTTATTCTGTCTTTTTATTGCCGTC
ATAGCGCGGGTTCCTTCCGGTATTGTCTCCTTCCGTGTTTCAGTTAGCCTCCCCCATCTCCCGGTACCGC
ATGCTATGCATCAGCTGCTAGCACCATGGCTCGAGATCCCGGGTGATCAAGTCTTCGTCGAGTGATTGTA
AATAAAATGTAATTTACAGTATAGTATTTTAATTAATATACAAATGATTTGATAATAATTCTTATTTAAC
TATAATATATTGTGTTGGGTTGAATTAAAGGTCCGTATACTCCGGAATATTAATAGATCATGGAGATAAT
TAAAATGATAACCATCTCGCAAATAAATAAGTATTTTACTGTTTTCGTAACAGTTTTGTAATAAAAAAAC
CTATAAATATTCCGGATTATTCATACCGTCCCACCATCGGGCGCGGATCCATGAGTCCTATCCTCGGTTA
CTGGAAAATCAAAGGTCTGGTTCAGCCCACCCGTCTCCTCCTGGAATACTTGGAAGAAAAATACGAAGAG
CACCTGTACGAGCGCGACGAAGGCGACAAGTGGCGTAACAAGAAGTTCGAGCTGGGACTGGAATTCCCCA
ACCTGCCATACTACATCGACGGCGACGTCAAGCTGACCCAGTCCATGGCTATCATCAGATACATCGCCGA
CAAGCACAACATGCTGGGTGGCTGCCCTAAGGAGCGCGCTGAAATCAGCATGCTGGAGGGTGCCGTGCTG
GACATCCGTTACGGCGTCTCAAGAATCGCTTACTCCAAGGACTTCGAAACTCTGAAGGTCGACTTCCTGA
GCAAGCTGCCTGAGATGCTGAAGATGTTCGAAGACCGTCTGTGCCACAAGACCTACCTGAACGGAGACCA
CGTGACTCACCCCGACTTCATGCTGTACGACGCTCTGGACGTGGTCCTGTACATGGACCCAATGTGCCTG
GACGCTTTCCCTAAGCTGGTGTGCTTCAAGAAGCGTATCGAGGCCATCCCTCAGATCGACAAGTACCTGA
AGTCCAGCAAGTACATCGCTTGGCCTCTGCAAGGATGGCAAGCTACCTTCGGAGGTGGCGACCACCCTCC
CAAGTCAGACCTGGTCCCCAGGGGTTCCCCAGAGTTCGAAAACCTGTACTTCCAGGGAGGTGGCATGGAG
AGCATGTTCGAAGACGACATCTCTATCCTGACTCAGGAGGCTCTGGGACCATCTGAAGTGTGGCTGGACA
GCCCTGGTGACCCCTCTCTGGGAGGTGACATGTGCTCCGCCAGCCACTTCGCTCTGATCACCGCCTACGG
CGACATCAAGGAGAGGCTGGGCGGACTGGAGAGAGAAAACGCCACTCTGCGCCGTAGGCTGAAGGTGTAC
GAGATCAAGTACCCTCTGATCTCAGACTTCGGCGAGGAACACGGATTCAGCCTGTACGAAATCAAGGACG
GATCTCTGCTGGAGGTGGAAAAGGTCTCACTGCAGCAGCGTCTGAACCAGTTCCAGCACGAGCTGCAGAA
GAACAAGGAACAGGAGGAACAGCTGGGAGAGATGATCCAGGCTTACGAGAAGCTGTGCGTCGAAAAGTCC
GACCTGGAGACCGAACTGAGGGAGATGAGAGCCCTGGTGGAAACTCACCTGCGCCAGATCTGCGGCCTGG
AACAGCAGCTGCGTCAGCAGCAGGGACTGCAGGACGCTGCCTTCTCTAACCTCTCACCACCTCCCGCTCC
TGCCCCACCTTGCACTGACCTGGACCTGCACTACCTGGCTCTGCGCGGTGGCTCCGGTCTGTCTCACGCT
GGTTGGCCTGGCAGCACTCCCTCTGTCTCAGACCTGGAGAGACGCCGTCTGGAGGAAGCTCTGGAGGCTG
CTCAGGGTGAAGCTCGCGGCGCTCAGCTGAGGGAGGAACAACTCCAGGCTGAGTGCGAAAGGCTGCAGGG
AGAGCTGAAGCAGCTGCAGGAAACCCGTGCTCAGGACCTGGCCTCTAACCAGTCAGAGAGGGACATGGCT
TGGGTGAAGAGAGTCGGCGACGACCAGGTGAACCTGGCTCTGGCCTACACCGAGCTGACTGAGGAACTGG
GTAGGCTGAGAGAACTGTCTTCACTGCAGGGCCGCATCCTGCGTACTCTGCTGCAGGAACAGGCCAGGTC
CGGAGGTCAAAGACACTCCCCTCTGAGCCAGCGTCACTCTCCTGCTCCTCAGTGCCCATCCCCATCCCCT
CCTGCTAGGGCTGCCCCTCCCTGCCCACCTTGCCAGTCACCTGTGCCCCAGAGGAGATCCCCAGTGCCTC
CTTGCCCAAGCCCTCAGCAGAGGCGTTCTCCAGCTTCTCCTTCATGCCCCTCCCCAGTGCCTCAGAGGAG
ATCACCAGTCCCTCCCTCTTGCCAGTCCCCAAGCCCACAGAGGCGTAGCCCTGTCCCACCTTCTTGCCCT
GCTCCCCAGCCTCGTCCCCCACCTCCCCCACCTCCCGGAGAGCGCACCCTGGCCGAACGTGCTTACGCCA
AGCCACCTTCTCACCACGTGAAGGCTGGATTCCAGGGTAGGAGATCTTACTCAGAGCTGGCCGAAGGAGC
TGCCTACGCTGGTGCTTCACCCCCATGGCTGCAGGCTGAGGCTGCCACTCTGCCTAAGCCCAGGGCCTAC
GGTTCCGAACTGTACGGACCTGGTAGACCACTGAGCCCTCGCCGTGCTTTCGAGGGTATCCGCCTGCGTT
TCGAAAAGCAGCCATCTGAGGAAGACGAGTGGGCTGTGCCTACCTCTCCTCCCTCACCAGAAGTCGGAAC
TATCAGATGCGCTTCTTTCTGCGCCGGTTTCCCAATCCCTGAATCTCCTGCTGCTACTGCTTACGCTCAC
GCTGAACACGCTCAGTCCTGGCCAAGCATCAACCTGCTGATGGAGACTGTCGGCAGCGACATCAGGTCTT
GCCCTCTGTGCCAGCTGGGATTCCCAGTGGGTTACCCTGACGACGCCCTGATCAAGCACATCGACTCACA
CCTGGAGAACTCCAAGATCAAGCTTATGGTGAGCAAGGGCGAGGAGGATAACATGGCCATCATCAAGGAG
TTCATGCGCTTCAAGGTGCACATGGAGGGCTCCGTGAACGGCCACGAGTTCGAGATCGAGGGCGAGGGCG
AGGGCCGCCCCTACGAGGGCACCCAGACCGCCAAGCTGAAGGTGACCAAGGGTGGCCCCCTGCCCTTCGC
CTGGGACATCCTGTCCCCTCAGTTCATGTACGGCTCCAAGGCCTACGTGAAGCACCCCGCCGACATCCCC
GACTACTTGAAGCTGTCCTTCCCCGAGGGCTTCAAGTGGGAGCGCGTGATGAACTTCGAGGACGGCGGCG
TGGTGACCGTGACCCAGGACTCCTCCCTGCAGGACGGCGAGTTCATCTACAAGGTGAAGCTGCGCGGCAC
CAACTTCCCCTCCGACGGCCCCGTAATGCAGAAGAAGACCATGGGCTGGGAGGCCTCCTCCGAGCGGATG
TACCCCGAGGACGGCGCCCTGAAGGGCGAGATCAAGCAGAGGCTGAAGCTGAAGGACGGCGGCCACTACG
ACGCTGAGGTCAAGACCACCTACAAGGCCAAGAAGCCCGTGCAGCTGCCCGGCGCCTACAACGTCAACAT
CAAGTTGGACATCACCTCCCACAACGAGGACTACACCATCGTGGAACAGTACGAACGCGCCGAGGGCCGC
CACTCCACCGGCGGCATGGACGAGCTGTACAAGTAGAAGCTTGTCGAGAAGTACTAGAGGATCATAATCA
GCCATACCACATTTGTAGAGGTTTTACTTGCTTTAAAAAACCTCCCACACCTCCCCCTGAACCTGAAACA
TAAAATGAATGCAATTGTTGTTGTTAACTTGTTTATTGCAGCTTATAATGGTTACAAATAAAGCAATAGC
ATCACAAATTTCACAAATAAAGCATTTTTTTCACTGCATTCTAGTTGTGGTTTGTCCAAACTCATCAATG
TATCTTATCATGTCTGGATCTGATCACTGCTTGAGCCTAGGAGATCCGAACCAGATAAGTGAAATCTAGT
TCCAAACTATTTTGTCATTTTTAATTTTCGTATTAGCTTACGACGCTACACCCAGTTCCCATCTATTTTG
TCACTCTTCCCTAAATAATCCTTAAAAACTCCATTTCCACCCCTCCCAGTTCCCAACTATTTTGTCCGCC
CACAGCGGGGCATTTTTCTTCCTGTTATGTTTTTAATCAAACATCCTGCCAACTCCATGTGACAAACCGT
CATCTTCGGCTACTTT
Features (pLannotate 1.2.2; 20 found; start..end, strand, type, name):
     81..97      +  CDS            lacZα (fragment): LacZα fragment of β-galactosidase; lacZ fragment
    102..556     +  rep_origin     f1 ori (sequence partly withheld): f1 bacteriophage origin of replication; arrow indicates direction of (+) strand synthesis
    582..686     +  promoter       AmpR promoter: bla
    687..1547    +  CDS            AmpR: β-lactamase; bla; confers resistance to ampicillin, carbenicillin, and related antibiotics
   1718..2306    +  rep_origin     ori: high-copy-number ColE1/pMB1/pBR322/pUC origin of replication
   2492..2543    -  misc_feature   bom (fragment): basis of mobility region from pBR322
   2611..2835    -  mobile_element Tn7R: mini-Tn7 element (right end of the Tn7 transposon) Tn7
   2902..3435    -  CDS            GmR: gentamycin acetyltransferase; aacC1; confers resistance to gentamycin
   3624..3652    -  promoter       Pc promoter: intI1 (promoter lies within the coding sequence); class 1 integron promoter
   3630..3989    -  CDS            YPR2_ECOLX (fragment): Protein predicted: Swiss-Prot protein existence level 4. From Escherichia coli.
   4160..4208    -  polyA_signal   HSV TK poly(A) signal: herpes simplex virus thymidine kinase polyadenylation signal (Cole and Stacy, 1985)
   4344..4453    -  promoter       p10 promoter: baculovirus promoter for expression in insect cells
   4477..4568    +  promoter       polyhedrin promoter: polh from Autographa californica; promoter for the baculovirus polyhedrin gene
   4611..5264    +  CDS            GST26_SCHJA: Experimental evidence at protein level: Swiss-Prot protein existence level 1. GST isoenzymes appear to play a central role in the parasite detoxification system. Other functions are also suspected including a role in increasing the solubility of haematin in the parasite gut. From Schistosoma japonicum (Blood fluke).
   5298..5316    +  CDS            TEV site (fragment): tobacco etch virus (TEV) protease recognition and cleavage site
   5325..7169    +  CDS            TBKBP1: TBKB1_HUMAN - Also known as KIAA0775 From Homo sapiens (Human).
   7176..7886    +  CDS            mCherry: monomeric derivative of DsRed fluorescent protein (Shaner et al., 2004) mammalian codon-optimized
   7910..7993    +  CDS            large T antigen (fragment): large T antigen from SV40 (simian virus 40)
   8016..8150    +  polyA_signal   SV40 poly(A) signal: SV40 polyadenylation signal
   8179..8344    -  mobile_element Tn7L: mini-Tn7 element (left end of the Tn7 transposon) Tn7
