[The description below was written by a language model from this plasmid's Addgene catalogue record and pLannotate feature annotations shown in this document.]
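Description:
pFastBac-Dual-GST-TEV-SINTBAD-mCherry is a baculovirus transfer (donor) plasmid of 8,426 nt built on the pFastBac Dual backbone for producing recombinant protein in insect cells. In bacteria it is maintained through a high-copy ColE1/pUC-type origin and selected with ampicillin via the β-lactamase gene; an f1 origin is also present. The expression region is flanked by the left and right ends of a mini-Tn7 element (Tn7L and Tn7R), which also enclose a gentamicin acetyltransferase marker driven by the integron Pc promoter. In Bac-to-Bac-type systems, this arrangement allows the cassette and the gentamicin marker to be transposed site-specifically into a baculovirus shuttle genome (bacmid) in E. coli. The resulting bacmid is then used to generate recombinant virus.

The backbone carries two divergent late baculoviral promoters. The polyhedrin promoter drives a single fusion open reading frame consisting of Schistosoma japonicum glutathione S-transferase, a TEV protease recognition site, human SINTBAD (the TBKBP1 gene product, a TBK1 adaptor) and a C-terminal mCherry, terminated by the SV40 polyadenylation signal. No coding sequence is annotated between the opposing p10 promoter and its HSV TK polyadenylation signal, so this second expression position appears to be unused. The GST moiety permits glutathione affinity purification, and TEV cleavage can remove it to leave fluorescently labelled SINTBAD-mCherry. The stated purpose is insect cell expression of SINTBAD-mCherry, and the associated work concerns the role of the TBK1 adaptors NAP1 and SINTBAD in mitophagy. The record does not detail the specific downstream assays.
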