Addgene plasmid #208874: pFastBac-Dual-GST-TEV-SINTBAD-mCherry
Purpose: For expression in insect cells of SINTBAD-mCherry
Depositing lab: Sascha Martens. Depositing organization: University of Vienna. Publication: Control of mitophagy initiation and progression by the TBK1 adaptors NAP1 and SINTBAD. Adriaenssens E, Nguyen TN, Sawa-Makarska J, Khuu G, Schuschnig M, Shoebridge S, Watts EM, Csalyi KD, Padman BS, Lazarou M, Martens S. bioRxiv September 25, 202 10.1101/2023.09.25.559255.
Backbone
  Vector backbone: pFastBac_Dual
  Vector type: Insect Expression
Growth in bacteria
  Bacterial resistance: Ampicillin, 100 μg/mL
  Growth temperature: 37°C
  Growth strain: DH5alpha
  Copy number: Unknown
Gene/Insert
  Gene/Insert name: SINTBAD
  Species: H. sapiens (human)
  Entrez Gene: TBKBP1 (a.k.a. ProSAPiP2, SINTBAD)
  Tag / fusion protein: GST-TEV (N terminal on insert)
  Cloning method: Gibson Cloning
Terms and licenses: Academic/Nonprofit Terms; Industry Terms: Not Available to Industry
How to cite: pFastBac-Dual-GST-TEV-SINTBAD-mCherry was a gift from Sascha Martens (Addgene plasmid # 208874 ; http://n2t.net/addgene:208874 ; RRID:Addgene_208874)
